LOCUS       Exported 8129 bp ds-DNA circular SYN 12-MAY-2021
DEFINITION  synthetic circular DNA
ACCESSION   .
VERSION     .
KEYWORDS    pAAV-hNR2F2-RFP
SOURCE      synthetic DNA construct
  ORGANISM  synthetic DNA construct
REFERENCE   1 (bases 1 to 8129)
  AUTHORS   Nathanson JL, Jappelli R, Scheeff ED, Manning G, Obata K, Brenner S,
            Callaway EM
  TITLE     Short Promoters in Viral Vectors Drive Selective Expression in
            Mammalian Inhibitory Neurons, but do not Restrict Activity to
            Specific Inhibitory Cell-Types.
  JOURNAL   Front Neural Circuits. 2009 . 3():19.
  PUBMED    19949461
REFERENCE   2 (bases 1 to 8129)
  AUTHORS   .
  TITLE     Direct Submission
  JOURNAL   Exported May 12, 2021 from SnapGene Server 1.1.58
            http://www.snapgene.com
FEATURES             Location/Qualifiers
     source          1..8129
                     /organism="synthetic DNA construct"
                     /mol_type="other DNA"
     repeat_region   7..136
                     /label=AAV2 ITR
     CDS             371..382
                     /codon_start=1
                     /product="Factor Xa recognition and cleavage site"
                     /label=Factor Xa site
                     /translation="IEGR"
     intron          2803..3278
                     /label=-beta-globin intron
                     /note="internally truncated intron from human beta-globin"
     regulatory      3354..3363
                     /regulatory_class="other"
                     /note="vertebrate consensus sequence for strong initiation
                     of translation (Kozak, 1987)"
     CDS             3360..4037
                     /codon_start=1
                     /product="rapidly maturing tetrameric variant of DsRed
                     fluorescent protein (Bevis and Glick, 2002)"
                     /label=DsRed-Express
                     /note="mammalian codon-optimized"
                     /translation="MASSEDVIKEFMRFKVRMEGSVNGHEFEIEGEGEGRPYEGTQTAK
                     LKVTKGGPLPFAWDILSPQFQYGSKVYVKHPADIPDYKKLSFPEGFKWERVMNFEDGGV
                     VTVTQDSSLQDGSFIYKVKFIGVNFPSDGPVMQKKTMGWEASTERLYPRDGVLKGEIHK
                     ALKLKDGGHYLVEFKSIYMAKKPVQLPGYYYVDSKLDITSHNEDYTIVEQYERAEGRHH
                     LFL"
     primer_bind     complement(3490..3508)
                     /label=mCherry-R
                     /note="mCherry, reverse primer"
     primer_bind     complement(3540..3560)
                     /label=DsRed1-N
                     /note="DsRed1, reverse primer"
     primer_bind     3758..3777
                     /label=mCherry-F
                     /note="mCherry, forward primer"
     primer_bind     3952..3975
                     /label=DsRed1-C
                     /note="DsRed1, forward primer"
     promoter        complement(4067..4085)
                     /label=SP6 promoter
                     /note="promoter for bacteriophage SP6 RNA polymerase"
     primer_bind     complement(4068..4085)
                     /label=SP6
                     /note="SP6 promoter, forward primer"
     primer_bind     complement(4105..4122)
                     /label=BGH-rev
                     /note="Bovine growth hormone terminator, reverse primer.
                     Also called BGH reverse"
     polyA_signal    4111..4222
                     /label=bGH poly(A) signal
                     /note="bovine growth hormone polyadenylation signal"
     rep_origin      4913..5426
                     /direction=RIGHT
                     /label=M13 ori
                     /note="M13 bacteriophage origin of replication; arrow
                     indicates direction of (+) strand synthesis"
     primer_bind     complement(5000..5019)
                     /label=F1ori-R
                     /note="F1 origin, reverse primer"
     primer_bind     5210..5231
                     /label=F1ori-F
                     /note="F1 origin, forward primer"
     primer_bind     complement(5907..5926)
                     /label=pRS-marker
                     /note="pRS vectors, use to sequence yeast selectable
                     marker"
     primer_bind     6026..6048
                     /label=pGEX 3'
                     /note="pGEX vectors, reverse primer"
     primer_bind     complement(6086..6104)
                     /label=pBRforEco
                     /note="pBR322 vectors, upsteam of EcoRI site, forward
                     primer"
     promoter        6172..6276
                     /gene="bla"
                     /label=AmpR promoter
     CDS             6277..7137
                     /codon_start=1
                     /gene="bla"
                     /product="beta-lactamase"
                     /label=AmpR
                     /note="confers resistance to ampicillin, carbenicillin, and
                     related antibiotics"
                     /translation="MSIQHFRVALIPFFAAFCLPVFAHPETLVKVKDAEDQLGARVGYI
                     ELDLNSGKILESFRPEERFPMMSTFKVLLCGAVLSRIDAGQEQLGRRIHYSQNDLVEYS
                     PVTEKHLTDGMTVRELCSAAITMSDNTAANLLLTTIGGPKELTAFLHNMGDHVTRLDRW
                     EPELNEAIPNDERDTTMPVAMATTLRKLLTGELLTLASRQQLIDWMEADKVAGPLLRSA
                     LPAGWFIADKSGAGERGSRGIIAALGPDGKPSRIVVIYTTGSQATMDERNRQIAEIGAS
                     LIKHW"
     primer_bind     complement(6495..6514)
                     /label=Amp-R
                     /note="Ampicillin resistance gene, reverse primer"
     rep_origin      7308..7896
                     /direction=RIGHT
                     /label=ori
                     /note="high-copy-number ColE1/pMB1/pBR322/pUC origin of
                     replication"
     primer_bind     7797..7816
                     /label=pBR322ori-F
                     /note="pBR322 origin, forward primer"
     primer_bind     8050..8067
                     /label=L4440
                     /note="L4440 vector, forward primer"
ORIGIN
        1 cagcagctgc gcgctcgctc gctcactgag gccgcccggg caaagcccgg gcgtcgggcg
       61 acctttggtc gcccggcctc agtgagcgag cgagcgcgca gagagggagt ggccaactcc
      121 atcactaggg gttccttgta gttaatgatt aacccgccat gctacttatc tacgtagcca
      181 tgctctagag gatccttcga aattggtccg tcttgactgt ccatataaaa caatttaatt
      241 agggtgcttt cttgctttgg agagcaaaga aaaaaaaaaa aaaaaccctg cccagtgctt
      301 attgtattta gcaccaatac aggcagaaaa tgtagcacaa gtttttggtt gaaagagcac
      361 ctctgtgccc attgaagggc gttgatccga aaagacagaa aggacaagta aaatcgattt
      421 gaagcgaccc tctctgtccc tttcacacca ttcagaaact ccattccttc taagacaaag
      481 accagcgcct tgggaattct cagggaaaaa gaggactcta gtcccacaag cctagggcac
      541 ttttttaaaa aaaaatcctc aatatttcac ttaaaaccca cacttgatgc tgtgcccccc
      601 aagtatgggt tccacagatg ccccctccaa agtgccaagc tgcaaggctg acaaaccccc
      661 tttcccctgc ctgtttggcc ttgtagccag gccaggacag ccgtttaggg ttagtgcagc
      721 cctcaccttt gacctcctag atccgagtgg ctgccagcac tacaactttg gccaaagtta
      781 aaagaaaacc acaacaaaaa attttttctg ctcccaaacc cagggaaacc agttctggtt
      841 cagccgcctg agccacctta cccaatagca acctccatcc ctaacttttt tttcttcttc
      901 ttttgcaatg aactgcctga gccatctctg aaggagggaa ttgaagttgt cagggctcca
      961 cggctgggtt gtgggtgggg gtgagtttct tggtctaact ggtcctccat taggaacccc
     1021 cgaatgccag gttatcccac tggtgcccga gctggggaag gcagtcatct atcagaactg
     1081 gcaggaaagg gagaagggag aggaatgaga tgggcaggga ggggagagaa aaggccaggc
     1141 tgtgatcatc ttcacctgcc ctgagtccag ccttcctgtt caactattcc tcgaccttcg
     1201 gctggggatg aagggggcgg gggcgaaagg gagggggcac ccccgagtta cacaagtggc
     1261 ctccttctac taagagaatg agttcacctc ctccccagag gagcctcacc atccatccac
     1321 tcagtataac tgatgagaca aaccgcaagg aaaaacttct gtagcccata tttatggtat
     1381 taatgaatag ttaaaaaaga tttacacttc ttatgatcaa tattctgagt tattttgctc
     1441 aaagtatata attacagtgt cttcagagtt ttcatcattg tttgaggtgg caaaaccatt
     1501 tgtaattttc attagccagt aaacatgtaa ttaacattca gcactgtgtt taacttaatt
     1561 cctgtttaag acaaggacaa gaagcagccg aagagcgtta gttccatttg tcaagtctga
     1621 catacatctt accataacag tttcctaaaa taaaagatcc gtgtttcccc attattcttc
     1681 tcttaaaaca aaacaaaaca aaaatccatt agttaagaca gtattaaact gtgagaggca
     1741 gcatagttta tattcaattt tcactagtta ccgtattctt gcttccttta ttcgttttgg
     1801 ggagtagaga aagggagggg gtgaatgaag cattcattat ctgaaggcat ggaatgggga
     1861 acccctcccc ccaaaagaaa tagatttcct cctcaggaaa gttctagaat aaggaccgga
     1921 aaggggggag gcagaaatcc acaggggaga gggggaaaaa tcacttgggg agacttgagt
     1981 taaaagtaga aaatgaggat tccaaaggat tcctaggaaa aatgttgccc tcttgtctca
     2041 agttctatct ttgatccagg acgagggaag cctgtctgcc agtctgcgag gctgatgctt
     2101 tttccccctc ctcttccacc tctgtttttt cccaacttgc tttaggatta gcctccatct
     2161 ctctcgaccc caaacagtgg aatttggctg tgccttgggt cgtcttgctt tgcaatatcg
     2221 cctatagttg ttggcggttt tctgctgagg ctgagccgtt tgctccagcc tccgactaaa
     2281 ctcattaagt tgggagattt ttttcaattg gacgggtgtt tttaaagtct cgtttttcca
     2341 gccccaaaca aggtgtaaca acgcactctt ccttctaagg aatgagatga gagacaagga
     2401 tcactccaga catctcctac ctacggtttg gggttttttt tcttaaaggc gaggcttgca
     2461 ttcctcagca gctatgtaca aagctccctg aaaccttgtc tctctaaagt tagtgtgcag
     2521 ggttttccaa ggctgagaga gcctaataca tggggaagca cttccttgag gtggaagatc
     2581 tctcccttca cctttcctct ttttccctgc aggctagtgc ctacttttta tcagtttgca
     2641 caatcgctta gataaacacc gaggaggaga ttctctttaa ttatcaaaga cacatctttt
     2701 cagggggcca acaaagcatt tatttcaccc gccaaactaa aggagagtta ttccagttta
     2761 ggaggaagag gcgcgccgag ctcggatcct gagaacttca gggtgagtct atgggaccct
     2821 tgatgttttc tttccccttc ttttctatgg ttaagttcat gtcataggaa ggggagaagt
     2881 aacagggtac acatattgac caaatcaggg taattttgca tttgtaattt taaaaaatgc
     2941 tttcttcttt taatatactt ttttgtttat cttatttcta atactttccc taatctcttt
     3001 ctttcagggc aataatgata caatgtatca tgcctctttg caccattcta aagaataaca
     3061 gtgataattt ctgggttaag gcaatagcaa tatttctgca tataaatatt tctgcatata
     3121 aattgtaact gatgtaagag gtttcatatt gctaatagca gctacaatcc agctaccatt
     3181 ctgcttttat tttatggttg ggataaggct ggattattct gagtccaagc taggcccttt
     3241 tgctaatcat gttcatacct cttatcttcc tcccacagct cctgggcaac gtgctggtct
     3301 gtgtgctggc ccatcacttt ggcaaagcac gtgggccgcc tcggccaccg gtcgccacca
     3361 tggcctcctc cgaggacgtc atcaaggagt tcatgcgctt caaggtgcgc atggagggct
     3421 ccgtgaacgg ccacgagttc gagatcgagg gcgagggcga gggccgcccc tacgagggca
     3481 cccagaccgc caagctgaag gtgaccaagg gcggccccct gcccttcgcc tgggacatcc
     3541 tgtcccccca gttccagtac ggctccaagg tgtacgtgaa gcaccccgcc gacatccccg
     3601 actacaagaa gctgtccttc cccgagggct tcaagtggga gcgcgtgatg aacttcgagg
     3661 acggcggcgt ggtgaccgtg acccaggact cctccctgca ggacggctcc ttcatctaca
     3721 aggtgaagtt catcggcgtg aacttcccct ccgacggccc cgtaatgcag aagaagacta
     3781 tgggctggga ggcctccacc gagcgcctgt acccccgcga cggcgtgctg aagggcgaga
     3841 tccacaaggc cctgaagctg aaggacggcg gccactacct ggtggagttc aagtccatct
     3901 acatggccaa gaagcccgtg cagctgcccg gctactacta cgtggactcc aagctggaca
     3961 tcacctccca caacgaggac tacaccatcg tggagcagta cgagcgcgcc gagggccgcc
     4021 accacctgtt cctgtagagt ttaaaccgta cgggaaacgg ccctattcta tagtgtcacc
     4081 taaatgctag agctcgctga tcagcctcga ctgtgccttc tagttgccag ccatctgttg
     4141 tttgcccctc ccccgtgcct tccttgaccc tggaaggtgc cactcccact gtcctttcct
     4201 aataaaatga ggaaattgca tcgcattgtc tgagtaggtg tcattctatt ctggggggtg
     4261 gggtggggca ggacagcaag ggggaggatt gggaagacaa tagcgcggcc gctctagagc
     4321 atggctacgt agataagtag catggcgggt taatcattaa ctacaaggaa cccctagtga
     4381 tggagttggc cactccctct ctgcgcgctc gctcgctcac tgaggccggg cgaccaaagg
     4441 tcgcccgacg cccgggcttt gcccgggcgg cctcagtgag cgagcgagcg cgccagctgg
     4501 cgtaatagcg aagaggcccg caccgatcgc ccttcccaac agttgcgcag cctgaatggc
     4561 gaatggaatt ccagacgatt gagcgtcaaa atgtaggtat ttccatgagc gtttttcctg
     4621 ttgcaatggc tggcggtaat attgttctgg atattaccnn nnnnnnnnnn nnnnnnnnnn
     4681 nnnnnnnnnn nnnnnnnnnn nnnnnnnnnn nnnnnnnnnn nnnnnnnnnn nnnnnnnnnn
     4741 nnnnnnnnnn nnnnnnnnnn nnnnnnnnnn nnnnnnnnnn nnnnnnnnnn nnnnnnnnnn
     4801 nnnnnnnnnn nnnnnnnnnn nnnnnnnnnn nnnnnnnnnn nnnnnnnnnn nnnnnnnnnn
     4861 nnnnnnnnnn nnnnnnnnnn nnnnnnnnnn nnnnnnnnnn nnnnnnnnnn nnnnnnnnnn
     4921 nnnnnnnnnn nnnnnnnnnn nnnnnnnnnn nnnnnnnnnn nnnnnnnnnn nnnnnnnnnn
     4981 nnnnnnnnnn nnnnnnnnnn nnnnnnnnnn nnnnnnnnnn nnnnnnnnnn nnnnnncnnn
     5041 nnnnnnnnnn nnnnnnnnnn nnnnnnnnnn nnnnnnnnnn nnnnnnnnnn nnnnnnnnnn
     5101 nnnnnnnnnn nnnnnnnnnn nnnnnnnnan nnnnnnnnnn nnnnnnnnnn nnnnnnnnnn
     5161 nnnnnnnnnn nnnnnnnncc tttgacgttg gagtccacgt tctttaatag tggactcttg
     5221 ttccaaactg gaacaacact caaccctatc tcggtctatt cttttgattt ataagggatt
     5281 ttgccgattt cggcctattg gttaaaaaat gagctgattt aacaaaaatt taacgcgaat
     5341 tttaacaaaa tattaacgtt tacaatttaa atatttgctt atacaatctn nnnnnnnnnn
     5401 nnnnnnnnnn nnnnnnnnnn nnnnnnnnnn nnnnnnnnnn nnnnnnnnnn nnnnnnnnnn
     5461 nnnnnnnnnn nnnnnnnnnn nnnnnnnnnc tcaggcaatg acctgatagc ctttgtagnn
     5521 nnnnnnnnnn nnnnnnnnnn nnnnnnnnnn nnnnnnnnnn nnnnnnnnnn nnnnnnnnnn
     5581 nnnnnnntgg tgatttgact gtctccggcc tttctcaccc gtttgaatct ttacctacac
     5641 attactcagg cattgcattt aaaatatatg agggttctaa aaatttttat ccttgcgttg
     5701 aaataaaggc ttctcccnnn nnnnnnnnnn nnnnnnnnnn nnnnnnnnnn nnnnnnnnnn
     5761 nnnnnnnnnn nnnnnnnnnn nnnnnnnnnn nnnnnnnnnn ttctttgcct tgcctgtatg
     5821 atttattgga tgttggaatt cctgatgcgg tattttctcc ttacgcatct gtgcggtatt
     5881 tcacaccgca tatggtgcac tctcagtaca atctgctctg atgccgcata gttaagccag
     5941 ccccgacacc cgccaacacc cgctgacgcg ccctgacggg cttgtctgct cccggcatcc
     6001 gcttacagac aagctgtgac cgtctccggg agctgcatgt gtcagaggtt ttcaccgtca
     6061 tcaccgaaac gcgcgagacg aaagggcctc gtgatacgcc tatttttata ggttaatgtc
     6121 atgataataa tggtttctta gacgtcaggt ggcacttttc ggggaaatgt gcgcggaacc
     6181 cctatttgtt tatttttcta aatacattca aatatgtatc cgctcatgag acaataaccc
     6241 tgataaatgc ttcaataata ttgaaaaagg aagagtatga gtattcaaca tttccgtgtc
     6301 gcccttattc ccttttttgc ggcattttgc cttcctgttt ttgctcaccc agaaacgctg
     6361 gtgaaagtaa aagatgctga agatcagttg ggtgcacgag tgggttacat cgaactggat
     6421 ctcaacagcg gtaagatcct tgagagtttt cgccccgaag aacgttttcc aatgatgagc
     6481 acttttaaag ttctgctatg tggcgcggta ttatcccgta ttgacgccgg gcaagagcaa
     6541 ctcggtcgcc gcatacacta ttctcagaat gacttggttg agtactcacc agtcacagaa
     6601 aagcatctta cggatggcat gacagtaaga gaattatgca gtgctgccat aaccatgagt
     6661 gataacactg cggccaactt acttctgaca acgatcggag gaccgaagga gctaaccgct
     6721 tttttgcaca acatggggga tcatgtaact cgccttgatc gttgggaacc ggagctgaat
     6781 gaagccatac caaacgacga gcgtgacacc acgatgcctg tagcaatggc aacaacgttg
     6841 cgcaaactat taactggcga actacttact ctagcttccc ggcaacaatt aatagactgg
     6901 atggaggcgg ataaagttgc aggaccactt ctgcgctcgg cccttccggc tggctggttt
     6961 attgctgata aatctggagc cggtgagcgt gggtctcgcg gtatcattgc agcactgggg
     7021 ccagatggta agccctcccg tatcgtagtt atctacacga cggggagtca ggcaactatg
     7081 gatgaacgaa atagacagat cgctgagata ggtgcctcac tgattaagca ttggtaactg
     7141 tcagaccaag tttactcata tatactttag attgatttaa aacttcattt ttaatttaaa
     7201 aggatctagg tgaagatcct ttttgataat ctcatgacca aaatccctta acgtgagttt
     7261 tcgttccact gagcgtcaga ccccgtagaa aagatcaaag gatcttcttg agatcctttt
     7321 tttctgcgcg taatctgctg cttgcaaaca aaaaaaccac cgctaccagc ggtggtttgt
     7381 ttgccggatc aagagctacc aactcttttt ccgaaggtaa ctggcttcag cagagcgcag
     7441 ataccaaata ctgtccttct agtgtagccg tagttaggcc accacttcaa gaactctgta
     7501 gcaccgccta catacctcgc tctgctaatc ctgttaccag tggctgctgc cagtggcgat
     7561 aagtcgtgtc ttaccgggtt ggactcaaga cgatagttac cggataaggc gcagcggtcg
     7621 ggctgaacgg ggggttcgtg cacacagccc agcttggagc gaacgaccta caccgaactg
     7681 agatacctac agcgtgagct atgagaaagc gccacgcttc ccgaagggag aaaggcggac
     7741 aggtatccgg taagcggcag ggtcggaaca ggagagcgca cgagggagct tccaggggga
     7801 aacgcctggt atctttatag tcctgtcggg tttcgccacc tctgacttga gcgtcgattt
     7861 ttgtgatgct cgtcaggggg gcggagccta tggaaaaacg ccagcaacgc ggccttttta
     7921 cggttcctgg ccttttgctg gccttttgct cacatgttct ttcctgcgtt atcccctgat
     7981 tctgtggata accgtattac cgcctttgag tgagctgata ccgctcgccg cagccgaacg
     8041 accgagcgca gcgagtcagt gagcgaggaa gcggaagagc gcccaatacg caaaccgcct
     8101 ctccccgcgc gttggccgat tcattaatg
//
