[The description below was written by a language model from this plasmid's Addgene catalogue record and the feature table of its GenBank file.]
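Description:
pAAV-hNR2F2-RFP is an 8.1 kb AAV transfer plasmid for mammalian expression, built on a pAAV backbone. It places a red fluorescent reporter under the control of promoter sequence from the human NR2F2 gene (COUP-TFII, nuclear receptor subfamily 2 group F member 2). It is propagated in E. coli from a high-copy ColE1/pUC-type origin with ampicillin selection through the bla gene, and it also carries an M13/f1 phage origin. The recombination-deficient Stbl3 strain is listed as the host, a common choice for keeping AAV inverted terminal repeats stable.

The feature table does not annotate the NR2F2 promoter fragment. It presumably lies in the unannotated stretch between the AAV2 ITR near the start of the sequence and a truncated human beta-globin intron. The tiny "Factor Xa site" annotated within that stretch is most likely a chance sequence match and not a functional element. The intron, which generally improves transcript processing and expression, is followed by a Kozak consensus and the mammalian codon-optimized DsRed-Express coding sequence, a rapidly maturing tetrameric DsRed variant. A bovine growth hormone polyadenylation signal terminates the transcript, and a reverse-oriented SP6 promoter between the reporter and the poly(A) serves as the sequencing primer site. Only one AAV2 ITR is annotated. A second ITR would be needed for packaging and would be expected downstream of the poly(A) signal, but the record does not show it.

According to the associated publication, the construct belongs to a set of viral vectors that test whether short promoters can drive selective expression in mammalian inhibitory neurons. Red fluorescence marks the cells in which the NR2F2 promoter fragment is active.
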