Addgene plasmid #22926: pAAV-hNR2F2-RFP
Depositing lab: Edward Callaway. Depositing organization: Salk Institute for Biological Studies. Publication: Short Promoters in Viral Vectors Drive Selective Expression in Mammalian Inhibitory Neurons, but do not Restrict Activity to Specific Inhibitory Cell-Types. Nathanson JL, Jappelli R, Scheeff ED, Manning G, Obata K, Brenner S, Callaway EM. Front Neural Circuits. 2009 Nov 9;3:19. doi: 10.3389/neuro.04.019.2009. eCollection 2009. PubMed 19949461.
Backbone
  Vector backbone: pAAV
  Backbone size w/o insert (bp): 4000
  Vector type: Mammalian Expression, AAV
Growth in bacteria
  Bacterial resistance: Ampicillin, 100 μg/mL
  Growth temperature: 37°C
  Growth strain: Stbl3
  Growth instructions: Stbl3
  Copy number: High Copy
Gene/Insert
  Gene/Insert name: human nuclear receptor subfamily 2 group F member 2 promoter driving DsRedExpress (alt name: NR2F2)
  Species: H. sapiens (human)
  Insert size (bp): 4100
  Entrez Gene: NR2F2 (a.k.a. ARP-1, ARP1, CHTD4, COUPTF2, COUPTFB, COUPTFII, NF-E3, SRXX5, SVP40, TFCOUP2)
  Cloning method: Restriction Enzyme
  Sequencing primers: 5′ Unknown; 3′ SP6
Terms and licenses: Academic/Nonprofit Terms; Industry Terms: Not Available to Industry
How to cite: pAAV-hNR2F2-RFP was a gift from Edward Callaway (Addgene plasmid # 22926 ; http://n2t.net/addgene:22926 ; RRID:Addgene_22926)
