>Addgene plasmid #22926 | pAAV-hNR2F2-RFP | addgene partial sequence | sequence record 28803 | 22926 with hBglob-intron-R 5'-GGTGCAAAGAGGCATGATAC
AGATAGGGAAGTATTAGAAATAAGATAAACAAAAAAGTATATTAAAAGAAGAAAGCATTTTTTAAAATTA
CAAATGCAAAATTACCCTGATTTGGTCAATATGTGTACCCTGTTACTTCTCCCCTTCCTATGACATGAAC
TTAACCATAGAAAAGAAGGGGAAAGAAAACATCAAGGGTCCCATAGACTCACCCTGAAGTTCTCAGGATC
CGAGCTCGGCGCGCCTCTTCCTCCTAAACTGGAATAACTCTCCTTTAGTTTGGCGGGTGAAATAAATGCT
TTGTTGGCCCCCTGAAAAGATGTGTCTTTGATAATTAAAGAGAATCTCCTCCTCGGTGTTTATCTAAGCG
ATTGTGCAAACTGATAAAAAGTAGGCACTAGCCTGCAGGGAAAAAGAGGAAAGGTGAAGGGAGAGATCTT
CCACCTCAAGGAAGTGCTTCCCCATGTATTAGGCTCTCTCAGCCTTGGAAAACCCTGCACACTAACTTTA
GAGAGACAAGGTTTCAGGGAGCTTTGTACATAGCTGCTGAGGAATGCAAGCCTCGCCTTTAAGAAAAAAA
ACCCCAAACCGTAGGTAGGAGATGTCTGGAGTGATCCTTGTCTCTCATCTCATTCCTTAGAAGGAAGAGT
GCGTTGTTACACCTTGTTTGGGGCTGGAAAAA
