>Addgene plasmid #22926 | pAAV-hNR2F2-RFP | addgene partial sequence | sequence record 28804 | 22926 with dsRed1-N
GGTCACCTTCAGCTTGGCGGTCTGGGTGCCCTCGTAGGGGCGGCCCTCGCCCTCGCCCTCGATCTCGAAC
TCGTGGCCGTTCACGGAGCCCTCCATGCGCACCTTGAAGCGCATGAACTCCTTGATGACGTCCTCGGAGG
AGGCCATGGTGGCGACCGGTGGCCGAGGCGGCCCACGTGCTTTGCCAAAGTGATGGGCCAGCACACAGAC
CAGCACGTTGCCCAGGAGCTGTGGGAGGAAGATAAGAGGTATGAACATGATTAGCAAAAGGGCCTAGCTT
GGACTCAGAATAATCCAGCCTTATCCCAACCATAAAATAAAAGCAGAATGGTAGCTGGATTGTAGCTGCT
ATTAGCAATATGAAACCTCTTACATCAGTTACAATTTATATGCAGAAATATTTATATGCAGAAATATTGC
TATTGCCTTAACCCAGAAATTATCACTGTTATTCTTTAGAATGGTGCAAAGAGGCATGATACATTGTATC
ATTATTGCCCTGAAAGAAAGAGATTAGGGAAAGTATTAGAAATAAGATAAACAAAAAAGTATATTAAAAG
AAGAAAGCATTTTTTAAAATTACAAATGCAAAATTACCCTGATTTGGTCAATATGTGTACCCTGTTACTT
CTCCCCTTCCTATGACATGAACTTAACCATAGAAAAGAAGGGGAAAGAAAACATCAAGGGTCCCATAGAC
TCACCCTGAAGTTCTCAGGATCCGAGCTCGGCGCGCCTCTTCCTCCTAAACTG
